>Addgene plasmid #85495 | pDule2-pCNF | depositor full sequence | sequence record 165559 | pDule2-pCNF sequence 7014 bps
AACTCAGAATAAGAAATGAGGCCGCTCATGGCGTTCTGTTGCCCGTCTCACTGGTGAAAAGAAAAACAAC
CCTGGCGCCGCTTCTTTGAGCGAACGATCAAAAATAAGTGGCGCCCCATCAAAAAAATATTCTCAACATA
AAAAACTTTGTGTAATACTTGTAACGCTGAGTTTACGCTTTGAGGAATCCCCCATGGACGAATTTGAAAT
GATAAAGAGAAACACATCTGAAATTATCAGCGAGGAAGAGTTAAGAGAGGTTTTAAAAAAAGATGAAAAA
TCTGCTCTGATAGGTTTTGAACCAAGTGGTAAAATACATTTAGGGCATTATCTCCAAATAAAAAAGATGA
TTGATTTACAAAATGCTGGATTTGATATAATTATAGTGTTGGCTGATTTACATGCCTATTTAAACCAGAA
AGGAGAGTTGGATGAGATTAGAAAAATAGGAGATTATAACAAAAAAGTTTTTGAAGCAATGGGGTTAAAG
GCAAAATATGTTTATGGAAGTGAATGGATGCTTGATAAGGATTATACACTGAATGTCTATAGATTGGCTT
TAAAAACTACCTTAAAAAGAGCAAGAAGGAGTATGGAACTTATAGCAAGAGAGGATGAAAATCCAAAGGT
TGCTGAAGTTATCTATCCAATAATGCAGGTTAATGGTCCTCATTATCTTGGCGTTGATGTTGCAGTTGGA
GGGATGGAGCAGAGAAAAATACACATGTTAGCAAGGGAGCTTTTACCAAAAAAGGTTGTTTGTATTCACA
ACCCTGTCTTAACGGGTTTGGATGGAGAAGGAAAGATGAGTTCTTCAAAAGGGAATTTTATAGCTGTTGA
TGACTCTCCAGAAGAGATTAGGGCTAAGATAAAGAAAGCATACTGCCCAGCTGGAGTTGTTGAAGGAAAT
CCAATAATGGAGATAGCTAAATACTTCCTTGAATATCCTTTAACCATAAAAAGGCCAGAAAAATTTGGTG
GAGATTTGACAGTTAATAGCTATGAGGAGTTAGAGAGTTTATTTAAAAATAAGGAATTGCATCCAATGGA
TTTAAAAAATGCTGTAGCTGAAGAACTTATAAAGATTTTAGAGCCAATTAGAAAGAGATTATAACTGCAG
TTTCAAACGGGTACCATATGGGAATTCGAAGCTTGGGCCCGAACAAAAACTCATCTCAGAAGAGGATCTG
AATAGCGCCGTCGACCATCATCATCATCATCATTGAGTTTAAACGGTCTCCAGCTTGGCTGTTTTGGCGG
ATGAGAGAAGATTTTCAGCCTGATACAGATTAAATCAGAACGCAGAAGCGGTCTGATAAAACAGAATTTG
CCTGGCGGCAGTAGCGCGGTGGTCCCACCTGACCCCATGCCGAACTCAGAAGTGAAACGCCGTAGCGCCG
ATGGTAGTGTGGGGTCTCCCCATGCGAGAGTAGGGAACTGCCAGGCATCAAATAAAACGAAAGGCTCAGT
CGAAAGACTGGGCCTTTCGTTTTATCTGTTGTTTGTCGGTGAACGCTCTCCTGAGTAGGACAAATCCGCC
GGGAGCTGTCCCTCCTGTTCAGCTACTGACGGGGTGGTGCGTAACGGCAAAAGCACCGCCGGACATCAGC
GCTAGCGGAGTGTATACTGGCTTACTATGTTGGCACTGATGAGGGTGTCAGTGAAGTGCTTCATGTGGCA
GGAGAAAAAAGGCTGCACCGGTGCGTCAGCAGAATATGTGATACAGGATATATTCCGCTTCCTCGCTCAC
TGACTCGCTACGCTCGGTCGTTCGACTGCGGCGAGCGGAAATGGCTTACGAACGGGGCGGAGATTTCCTG
GAAGATGCCAGGAAGATACTTAACAGGGAAGTGAGAGGGCCGCGGCAAAGCCGTTTTTCCATAGGCTCCG
CCCCCCTGACAAGCATCACGAAATCTGACGCTCAAATCAGTGGTGGCGAAACCCGACAGGACTATAAAGA
TACCAGGCGTTTCCCCCTGGCGGCTCCCTCGTGCGCTCTCCTGTTCCTGCCTTTCGGTTTACCGGTGTCA
TTCCGCTGTTATGGCCGCGTTTGTCTCATTCCACGCCTGACACTCAGTTCCGGGTAGGCAGTTCGCTCCA
AGCTGGACTGTATGCACGAACCCCCCGTTCAGTCCGACCGCTGCGCCTTATCCGGTAACTATCGTCTTGA
GTCCAACCCGGAAAGACATGCAAAAGCACCACTGGCAGCAGCCACTGGTAATTGATTTAGAGGAGTTAGT
CTTGAAGTCATGCGCCGGTTAAGGCTAAACTGAAAGGACAAGTTTTGGTGACTGCGCTCCTCCAAGCCAG
TTACCTCGGTTCAAAGAGTTGGTAGCTCAGAGAACCTTCGAAAAACCGCCCTGCAAGGCGGTTTTTTCGT
TTTCAGAGCAAGAGATTACGCGCAGACCAAAACGATCTCAAGAAGATCATCTTATTAATCAGATAAAATA
TTTCTAGATTTCAGTGCAATTTATCTCTTCAAATGTAGCACCTGAAGTCAGCCCCATACGATATAAGTTG
TAATTCTCATGTTTGACAGCTTATCATCGATGCGACCGAGTGAGCTAGCTATTTGTTTATTTTTCTAAAT
ACATTCAAATATGTATCCGCTCATGAGACAATAACCCTGATAAATGCTTCAATAATATTGAAAAAGGAAG
AGTATGAGGGAAGCGGTGATCGCCGAAGTATCGACTCAACTATCAGAGGTAGTTGGCGTCATCGAGCGCC
ATCTCGAACCGACGTTGCTGGCCGTACATTTGTACGGCTCCGCAGTGGATGGCGGCCTGAAGCCACACAG
TGATATTGATTTGCTGGTTACGGTGACCGTAAGGCTTGATGAAACAACGCGGCGAGCTTTGATCAACGAC
CTTTTGGAAACTTCGGCTTCCCCTGGAGAGAGCGAGATTCTCCGCGCTGTAGAAGTCACCATTGTTGTGC
ACGACGACATCATTCCGTGGCGTTATCCAGCTAAGCGCGAACTGCAATTTGGAGAATGGCAGCGCAATGA
CATTCTTGCAGGTATCTTCGAGCCAGCCACGATCGACATTGATCTGGCTATCTTGCTGACAAAAGCAAGA
GAACATAGCGTTGCCTTGGTAGGTCCAGCGGCGGAGGAACTCTTTGATCCGGTTCCTGAACAGGATCTAT
TTGAGGCGCTAAATGAAACCTTAACGCTATGGAACTCGCCGCCCGACTGGGCTGGCGATGAGCGAAATGT
AGTGCTTACGTTGTCCCGCATTTGGTACAGCGCAGTAACCGGCAAAATCGCGCCGAAGGATGTCGCTGCC
GACTGGGCAATGGAGCGCCTGCCGGCCCAGTATCAGCCCGTCATACTTGAAGCTAGACAGGCTTATCTTG
GACAAGAAGAAGATCGCTTGGCCTCGCGCGCAGATCAGTTGGAAGAATTTGTCCACTACGTGAAAGGCGA
GATCACCAAGGTAGTCGGCAAATAATGTCTAACAATGTCTAACAATTCGTTCAAGCCGAGGGGCCGCAAG
ATCCGGCCACGATGACCCGGTCGTCGGTTCAGGGCAGGGTCGTTAAATAGCCGCTTATGTCTATTGCTGG
TTTACCGGGGATCCTCTACGCCGGACGCATCGTGGCCGGCATCACCGGCGCCACAGGTGCGGTTGCTGGC
GCCTATATCGCCGACATCACCGATGGGGAAGATCGGGCTCGCCACTTCGGGCTCATGAGCGCTTGTTTCG
GCGTGGGTATGGTGGCAGGCCCCGTGGCCGGGGGACTGTTGGGCGCCATCTCCTTGCATGCACCATTCCT
TGCGGCGGCGGTGCTCAACGGCCTCAACCTACTACTGGGCTGCTTCCTAATGCAGGAGTCGCATAAGGGA
GAGCGTCGACCGATGCCCTTGAGAGCCTTCAACCCAGTCAGCTCCTTCCGGTGGGCGCGGGGCATGACTA
TCGTCGCCGCACTTATGACTGTCTTCTTTATCATGCAACTCGTAGGACAGGTGCCGGCAGCGCTCTGGGT
CATTTTCGGCGAGGACCGCTTTCGCTGGAGCGCGACGATGATCGGCCTGTCGCTTGCGGTATTCGGAATC
TTGCACGCCCTCGCTCAAGCCTTCGTCACTGGTCCCGCCACCAAACGTTTCGGCGAGAAGCAGGCCATTA
TCGCCGGCATGGCGGCCGACGCGCTGGGCTACGTCTTGCTGGCGTTCGCGACGCGAGGCTGGATGGCCTT
CCCCATTATGATTCTTCTCGCTTCCGGCGGCATCGGGATGCCCGCGTTGCAGGCCATGCTGTCCAGGCAG
GTAGATGACGACCATCAGGGACAGCTTCAAGGATCGCTCGCGGCTCTTACCAGCCTAACTTCGATCATTG
GACCGCTGATCGTCACGGCGATTTATGCCGCCTCGGCGAGCACATGGAACGGGTTGGCATGGATTGTAGG
CGCCGCCCTATACCTTGTCTGCCTCCCCGCGTTGCGTCGCGGTGCATGGAGCCGGGCCACCTCGACCTGA
ATGGAAGCCGGCGGCACCTCGCTAACGGATTCACCACTCCAAGAATTGGAGCCAATCAATTCTTGCGGAG
AACTGTGAATGCGCAAACCAACCCTTGGCAGAACATATCCATCGCGTCCGCCATCTCCAGCAGCCGCACG
CGGCGCATCTCGGGCTCCTTGCATGCACCATTCCTTGCGGCGGCGGTGCTCAACGGCCTCAACCTACTAC
TGGGCTGCTTCCTAATGCAGGAGTCGCATAAGGGAGAGCGTCTGGCGAAAGGGGGATGTGCTGCAAGGCG
ATTAAGTTGGGTAACGCCAGGGTTTTCCCAGTCACGACGTTGTAAAACGACGGCCAGTGCCAAGCTTAAA
AAAAATCCTTAGCTTTCGCTAAGGATCTGCAGTGGTCCGGCGGGCCGGATTTGAACCAGCGCCATGCGGA
TTTAGAGTCCGCCGTTCTGCCCTGCTGAACTACCGCCGGGAATTCAGCGTTACAAGTATTACACAAAGTT
TTTTATGTTGAGAATATTTTTTTGATGGGGCGCCACTTATTTTTGATCGTTCGCTCAAAGAAGCGGCGCC
AGGGTTGTTTTTCTTTTCACCAGTGAGACGGGCAACAGAACGCCATGAGCGGCCTCATTTCTTATTCTGA
GTTACAACAGTCCGCACCGCTGCCGGTAGCTCCTTCCGGTGGGCGCGGGGCATGACTATCGTCGCCGCAC
TTATGACTGTCTTCTTTATCATGCAACTCGTAGGACAGGTGCCGGCAGCGCCCAACAGTCCCCCGGCCAC
GGGGCCTGCCACCATACCCACGCCGAAACAAGCGCCCTGCACCATTATGTTCCGGATCTGCATCGCAGGA
TGCTGCTGGCTACCCTGTGGAACACCTACATCTGTATTAACGAAGCGCTAACCGTTTTTATCATGCTCTG
GGAGGCAGAATAAATGATCATATCGTCAATTATTACCTCCACGGGGAGAGCCTGAGCAAACTGGCCTCAG
GCATTTGAGAAGCACACGGTCACACTGCTTCCGGTAGTCAATAAACCGGTAAACCAGCAATAGACATAAG
CGGCTATTTAACGACCCTGCCCTGAACCGACGACCGGGTCGAATTTGCTTTCGAATTTCTGCCATTCATC
CGCTTATTATCACTTATTCAGGCGTAGCAACCAGGCGTTTAAGGGCACCAATAACTGCCTTAAAAAAATT
ACGCCCCGCCCTGCCACTCATCGCAGTTGACTGGGTCATGGCTGCGCCCCGACACCCGCCAACACCCGCT
GACGCGCCCTGACGGGCTTGTCTGCTCCCGGCATCCGCTTACAGACAAGCTGTGACCGTCTCCGGGAGCT
GCATGTGTCAGAGGTTTTCACCGTCATCACCGAAACGCGCGAGGCAGCAGATCAATTCGCGCGCGAAGGC
GAAGCGGCATGCATAATGTGCCTGTCAAATGGACGAAGCAGGGATTCTGCAAACCCTATGCTACTCCGTC
AAGCCGTCAATTGTCTGATTCGTTACCAATTATGACAACTTGACGGCTACATCATTCACTTTTTCTTCAC
AACCGGCACGGAACTCGCTCGGGCTGGCCCCGGTGCATTTTTTAAATACCCGCGAGAAATAGAGTTGATC
GTCAAAACCAACATTGCGACCGACGGTGGCGATAGGCATCCGGGTGGTGCTCAAAAGCAGCTTCGCCTGG
CTGATACGTTGGTCCTCGCGCCAGCTTAAGACGCTAATCCCTAACTGCTGGCGGAAAAGATGTGACAGAC
GCGACGGCGACAAGCAAACATGCTGTGCGACGCTGGCGATATCAAAATTGCTGTCTGCCAGGTGATCGCT
GATGTACTGACAAGCCTCGCGTACCCGATTATCCATCGGTGGATGGAGCGACTCGTTAATCGCTTCCATG
CGCCGCAGTAACAATTGCTCAAGCAGATTTATCGCCAGCAGCTCCGAATAGCGCCCTTCCCCTTGCCCGG
CGTTAATGATTTGCCCAAACAGGTCGCTGAAATGCGGCTGGTGCGCTTCATCCGGGCGAAAGAACCCCGT
ATTGGCAAATATTGACGGCCAGTTAAGCCATTCATGCCAGTAGGCGCGCGGACGAAAGTAAACCCACTGG
TGATACCATTCGCGAGCCTCCGGATGACGACCGTAGTGATGAATCTCTCCTGGCGGGAACAGCAAAATAT
CACCCGGTCGGCAAACAAATTCTCGTCCCTGATTTTTCACCACCCCCTGACCGCGAATGGTGAGATTGAG
AATATAACCTTTCATTCCCAGCGGTCGGTCGATAAAAAAATCGAGATAACCGTTGGCCTCAATCGGCGTT
AAACCCGCCACCAGATGGGCATTAAACGAGTATCCCGGCAGCAGGGGATCATTTTGCGCTTCAGCCATAC
TTTTCATACTCCCGCCATTCAGAGAAGAAACCAATTGTCCATATTGCATCAGACATTGCCGTCACTGCGT
CTTTTACTGGCTCTTCTCGCTAACCAAACCGGTAACCCGGGACCAAGTTTACTCATATATACGGACAGCG
GTGCGGACTGTTGT
Features (pLannotate 1.2.2; 25 found; start..end, strand, type, name):
     36..79      +  CDS            lacI (fragment): lac repressor; lacI; The lac repressor binds to the lac operator to inhibit transcription in E. coli. This inhibition can be relieved by adding lactose or isopropyl-β-D-thiogalactopyranoside (IPTG).
    194..1111    +  CDS            tyrS: SYY_METJA - Experimental evidence at protein level: Swiss-Prot protein existence level 1. Catalyzes the attachment of tyrosine to tRNA(Tyr) in a two- step reaction: tyrosine is first activated by ATP to form Tyr-AMP and then transferred to the acceptor end of tRNA(Tyr). From Methanocaldococcus jannaschii (strain ATCC 43067 / DSM 2661 / JAL-1 / JCM 10045 / NBRC 100440) (Methanococcus jannaschii).
   1206..1223    +  CDS            capTEV™ (fragment): composite tag for in vivo biotinylation, TEV protease cleavage, and 6xHis tagging
   1330..1445    +  ncRNA          5S rRNA: Accession: RF00001 - 5S ribosomal RNA
   1449..1535    +  terminator     rrnB T1 terminator: Escherichia coli rrnB; transcription terminator T1 from the E. coli rrnB gene
   1544..1614    +  mobile_element IS1 (fragment): prokaryotic transposable element IS1
   1733..1788    -  rep_origin     RSF ori (fragment): Plasmids containing the RSF 1030 origin of replication can be propagated in E. coli cells that contain additional plasmids with compatible origins.
   1876..2421    -  rep_origin     p15A ori: Plasmids containing the medium-copy-number p15A origin of replication can be propagated in E. coli cells that contain a second plasmid with the ColE1 origin.
   2533..2551    +  promoter       tet promoter (fragment): E. coli promoter for tetracycline efflux protein gene
   2572..2663    +  promoter       AmpR promoter: bla
   2664..3455    +  CDS            SmR: aminoglycoside adenylyltransferase (Murphy, 1985); aadA; confers resistance to spectinomycin and streptomycin
   3579..4480    +  CDS            TcR (fragment): tetracycline efflux protein; tet; confers resistance to tetracycline
   4635..4732    +  CDS            TcR (fragment): tetracycline efflux protein; tet; confers resistance to tetracycline
   4732..4819    -  CDS            lacZα (fragment): LacZα fragment of β-galactosidase; lacZ fragment
   4827..4856    -  terminator     bacterial terminator (fragment): putative bacterial transcription terminator
   4865..4938    -  ncRNA          tRNA: Accession: RF00005 - tRNA
   5035..5078    -  CDS            lacI (fragment): lac repressor; lacI; The lac repressor binds to the lac operator to inhibit transcription in E. coli. This inhibition can be relieved by adding lactose or isopropyl-β-D-thiogalactopyranoside (IPTG).
   5138..5231    +  CDS            TcR (fragment): tetracycline efflux protein; tet; confers resistance to tetracycline
   5228..5285    -  CDS            TcR (fragment): tetracycline efflux protein; tet; confers resistance to tetracycline
   5272..5370    +  CDS            YPB2_ECOLX (fragment): Protein predicted: Swiss-Prot protein existence level 4. From Escherichia coli.
   5668..5697    -  CDS            CmR (fragment): chloramphenicol acetyltransferase confers resistance to chloramphenicol
   5698..5716    -  misc_feature   bom (fragment): basis of mobility region from pBR322
   5818..5858    -  CDS            rop (fragment): Rop protein, which maintains plasmids at low copy number; rop
   5980..6858    -  CDS            araC: L-arabinose regulatory protein; araC
   6885..6968    +  promoter       araBAD promoter (fragment): araBAD; promoter of the L-arabinose operon of E. coli; the araC regulatory gene is transcribed in the opposite direction (Guzman et al., 1995)
