>Addgene plasmid #85495 | pDule2-pCNF | addgene full sequence | sequence record 172459 | Addgene NGS Result
AACTCAGAATAAGAAATGAGGCCGCTCATGGCGTTCTGTTGCCCGTCTCACCGGTGAAAAGAAAAACAAC
CCTGGCGCCGCTTCTTTGAGCGAACGATCAAAAATAAGTGGCGCCCCATCAAAAAAATATTCTCAACATA
AAAAACTTTGTGTAATACTTGTAACGCTGAGTTTACGCTTTGAGGAATCCCCCATGGACGAATTTGAAAT
GATAAAGAGAAACACATCTGAAATTATCAGCGAGGAAGAGTTAAGAGAGGTTTTAAAAAAAGATGAAAAA
TCTGCTCTGATAGGTTTTGAACCAAGTGGTAAAATACATTTAGGGCATTATCTCCAAATAAAAAAGATGA
TTGATTTACAAAATGCTGGATTTGATATAATTATAGTGTTGGCTGATTTACATGCCTATTTAAACCAGAA
AGGAGAGTTGGATGAGATTAGAAAAATAGGAGATTATAACAAAAAAGTTTTTGAAGCAATGGGGTTAAAG
GCAAAATATGTTTATGGAAGTGAATGGATGCTTGATAAGGATTATACACTGAATGTCTATAGATTGGCTT
TAAAAACTACCTTAAAAAGAGCAAGAAGGAGTATGGAACTTATAGCAAGAGAGGATGAAAATCCAAAGGT
TGCTGAAGTTATCTATCCAATAATGCAGGTTAATGGTCCTCATTATCTTGGCGTTGATGTTGCAGTTGGA
GGGATGGAGCAGAGAAAAATACACATGTTAGCAAGGGAGCTTTTACCAAAAAAGGTTGTTTGTATTCACA
ACCCTGTCTTAACGGGTTTGGATGGAGAAGGAAAGATGAGTTCTTCAAAAGGGAATTTTATAGCTGTTGA
TGACTCTCCAGAAGAGATTAGGGCTAAGATAAAGAAAGCATACTGCCCAGCTGGAGTTGTTGAAGGAAAT
CCAATAATGGAGATAGCTAAATACTTCCTTGAATATCCTTTAACCATAAAAAGGCCAGAAAAATTTGGTG
GAGATTTGACAGTTAATAGCTATGAGGAGTTAGAGAGTTTATTTAAAAATAAGGAATTGCATCCAATGGA
TTTAAAAAATGCTGTAGCTGAAGAACTTATAAAGATTTTAGAGCCAATTAGAAAGAGATTATAACTGCAG
TTTCAAACGGGTACCATATGGGAATTCGAAGCTTGGGCCCGAACAAAAACTCATCTCAGAAGAGGATCTG
AATAGCGCCGTCGACCATCATCATCATCATCATTGAGTTTAAACGGTCTCCAGCTTGGCTGTTTTGGCGG
ATGAGAGAAGATTTTCAGCCTGATACAGATTAAATCAGAACGCAGAAGCGGTCTGATAAAACAGAATTTG
CCTGGCGGCAGTAGCGCGGTGGTCCCACCTGACCCCATGCCGAACTCAGAAGTGAAACGCCGTAGCGCCG
ATGGTAGTGTGGGGTCTCCCCATGCGAGAGTAGGGAACTGCCAGGCATCAAATAAAACGAAAGGCTCAGT
CGAAAGACTGGGCCTTTCGTTTTATCTGTTGTTTGTCGGTGAACGCTCTCCTGAGTAGGACAAATCCGCC
GGGAGCTGTCCCTCCTGTTCAGCTACTGACGGGGTGGTGCGTAACGGCAAAAGCACCGCCGGACATCAGC
GCTAGCGGAGTGTATACTGGCTTACTATGTTGGCACTGATGAGGGTGTCAGTGAAGTGCTTCATGTGGCA
GGAGAAAAAAGGCTGCACCGGTGCGTCAGCAGAATATGTGATACAGGATATATTCCGCTTCCTCGCTCAC
TGACTCGCTACGCTCGGTCGTTCGACTGCGGCGAGCGGAAATGGCTTACGAACGGGGCGGAGATTTCCTG
GAAGATGCCAGGAAGATACTTAACAGGGAAGTGAGAGGGCCGCGGCAAAGCCGTTTTTCCATAGGCTCCG
CCCCCCTGACAAGCATCACGAAATCTGACGCTCAAATCAGTGGTGGCGAAACCCGACAGGACTATAAAGA
TACCAGGCGTTTCCCCCTGGCGGCTCCCTCGTGCGCTCTCCTGTTCCTGCCTTTCGGTTTACCGGTGTCA
TTCCGCTGTTATGGCCGCGTTTGTCTCATTCCACGCCTGACACTCAGTTCCGGGTAGGCAGTTCGCTCCA
AGCTGGACTGTATGCACGAACCCCCCGTTCAGTCCGACCGCTGCGCCTTATCCGGTAACTATCGTCTTGA
GTCCAACCCGGAAAGACATGCAAAAGCACCACTGGCAGCAGCCACTGGTAATTGATTTAGAGGAGTTAGT
CTTGAAGTCATGCGCCGGTTAAGGCTAAACTGAAAGGACAAGTTTTGGTGACTGCGCTCCTCCAAGCCAG
TTACCTCGGTTCAAAGAGTTGGTAGCTCAGAGAACCTTCGAAAAACCGCCCTGCAAGGCGGTTTTTTCGT
TTTCAGAGCAAGAGATTACGCGCAGACCAAAACGATCTCAAGAAGATCATCTTATTAATCAGATAAAATA
TTTCTAGATTTCAGTGCAATTTATCTCTTCAAATGTAGCACCTGAAGTCAGCCCCATACGATATAAGTTG
TAATTCTCATGTTTGACAGCTTATCATCGATGCGACCGAGTGAGCTAGCTATTTGTTTATTTTTCTAAAT
ACATTCAAATATGTATCCGCTCATGAGACAATAACCCTGATAAATGCTTCAATAATATTGAAAAAGGAAG
AGTATGAGGGAAGCGGTGATCGCCGAAGTATCGACTCAACTATCAGAGGTAGTTGGCGTCATCGAGCGCC
ATCTCGAACCGACGTTGCTGGCCGTACATTTGTACGGCTCCGCAGTGGATGGCGGCCTGAAGCCACACAG
TGATATTGATTTGCTGGTTACGGTGACCGTAAGGCTTGATGAAACAACGCGGCGAGCTTTGATCAACGAC
CTTTTGGAAACTTCGGCTTCCCCTGGAGAGAGCGAGATTCTCCGCGCTGTAGAAGTCACCATTGTTGTGC
ACGACGACATCATTCCGTGGCGTTATCCAGCTAAGCGCGAACTGCAATTTGGAGAATGGCAGCGCAATGA
CATTCTTGCAGGTATCTTCGAGCCAGCCACGATCGACATTGATCTGGCTATCTTGCTGACAAAAGCAAGA
GAACATAGCGTTGCCTTGGTAGGTCCAGCGGCGGAGGAACTCTTTGATCCGGTTCCTGAACAGGATCTAT
TTGAGGCGCTAAATGAAACCTTAACGCTATGGAACTCGCCGCCCGACTGGGCTGGCGATGAGCGAAATGT
AGTGCTTACGTTGTCCCGCATTTGGTACAGCGCAGTAACCGGCAAAATCGCGCCGAAGGATGTCGCTGCC
GACTGGGCAATGGAGCGCCTGCCGGCCCAGTATCAGCCCGTCATACTTGAAGCTAGACAGGCTTATCTTG
GACAAGAAGAAGATCGCTTGGCCTCGCGCGCAGATCAGTTGGAAGAATTTGTCCACTACGTGAAAGGCGA
GATCACCAAGGTAGTCGGCAAATAATGTCTAACAATTCGTTCAAGCCGAGGGGCCGCAAGATCCGGCCAC
GATGACCCGGTCGTCGGTTCAGGGCAGGGTCGTTAAATAGCCGCTTATGTCTATTGCTGGTTTACCGGGA
TCCTCTACGCCGGACGCATCGTGGCCGGCATCACCGGCGCCACAGGTGCGGTTGCTGGCGCCTATATCGC
CGACATCACCGATGGGGAAGATCGGGCTCGCCACTTCGGGCTCATGAGCGCTTGTTTCGGCGTGGGTATG
GTGGCAGGCCCCGTGGCCGGGGGACTGTTGGGCGCCATCTCCTTGCATGCACCATTCCTTGCGGCGGCGG
TGCTCAACGGCCTCAACCTACTACTGGGCTGCTTCCTAATGCAGGAGTCGCATAAGGGAGAGCGTCGACC
GATGCCCTTGAGAGCCTTCAACCCAGTCAGCTCCTTCCGGTGGGCGCGGGGCATGACTATCGTCGCCGCA
CTTATGACTGTCTTCTTTATCATGCAACTCGTAGGACAGGTGCCGGCAGCGCTCTGGGTCATTTTCGGCG
AGGACCGCTTTCGCTGGAGCGCGACGATGATCGGCCTGTCGCTTGCGGTATTCGGAATCTTGCACGCCCT
CGCTCAAGCCTTCGTCACTGGTCCCGCCACCAAACGTTTCGGCGAGAAGCAGGCCATTATCGCCGGCATG
GCGGCCGACGCGCTGGGCTACGTCTTGCTGGCGTTCGCGACGCGAGGCTGGATGGCCTTCCCCATTATGA
TTCTTCTCGCTTCCGGCGGCATCGGGATGCCCGCGTTGCAGGCCATGCTGTCCAGGCAGGTAGATGACGA
CCATCAGGGACAGCTTCAAGGATCGCTCGCGGCTCTTACCAGCCTAACTTCGATCATTGGACCGCTGATC
GTCACGGCGATTTATGCCGCCTCGGCGAGCACATGGAACGGGTTGGCATGGATTGTAGGCGCCGCCCTAT
ACCTTGTCTGCCTCCCCGCGTTGCGTCGCGGTGCATGGAGCCGGGCCACCTCGACCTGAATGGAAGCCGG
CGGCACCTCGCTAACGGATTCACCACTCCAAGAATTGGAGCCAATCAATTCTTGCGGAGAACTGTGAATG
CGCAAACCAACCCTTGGCAGAACATATCCATCGCGTCCGCCATCTCCAGCAGCCGCACGCGGCGCATCTC
GGGCTCCTTGCATGCACCATTCCTTGCGGCGGCGGTGCTCAACGGCCTCAACCTACTACTGGGCTGCTTC
CTAATGCAGGAGTCGCATAAGGGAGAGCGTCTGGCGAAAGGGGGATGTGCTGCAAGGCGATTAAGTTGGG
TAACGCCAGGGTTTTCCCAGTCACGACGTTGTAAAACGACGGCCAGTGCCAAGCTTAAAAAAAATCCTTA
GCTTTCGCTAAGGATCTGCAGTGGTCCGGCGGGCCGGATTTGAACCAGCGCCATGCGGATTTAGAGTCCG
CCGTTCTGCCCTGCTGAACTACCGCCGGGAATTCAGCGTTACAAGTATTACACAAAGTTTTTTATGTTGA
GAATATTTTTTTGATGGGGCGCCACTTATTTTTGATCGTTCGCTCAAAGAAGCGGCGCCAGGGTTGTTTT
TCTTTTCACCAGTGAGACGGGCAACAGAACGCCATGAGCGGCCTCATTTCTTATTCTGAGTTACAACAGT
CCGCACCGCTGCCGGTAGCTCCTTCCGGTGGGCGCGGGGCATGACTATCGTCGCCGCACTTATGACTGTC
TTCTTTATCATGCAACTCGTAGGACAGGTGCCGGCAGCGCCCAACAGTCCCCCGGCCACGGGGCCTGCCA
CCATACCCACGCCGAAACAAGCGCCCTGCACCATTATGTTCCGGATCTGCATCGCAGGATGCTGCTGGCT
ACCCTGTGGAACACCTACATCTGTATTAACGAAGCGCTAACCGTTTTTATCATGCTCTGGGAGGCAGAAT
AAATGATCATATCGTCAATTATTACCTCCACGGGGAGAGCCTGAGCAAACTGGCCTCAGGCATTTGAGAA
GCACACGGTCACACTGCTTCCGGTAGTCAATAAACCGGTAAACCAGCAATAGACATAAGCGGCTATTTAA
CGACCCTGCCCTGAACCGACGACCGGGTCGAATTTGCTTTCGAATTTCTGCCATTCATCCGCTTATTATC
ACTTATTCAGGCGTAGCAACCAGGCGTTTAAGGGCACCAATAACTGCCTTAAAAAAATTACGCCCCGCCC
TGCCACTCATCGCAGTTGACTGGGTCATGGCTGCGCCCCGACACCCGCCAACACCCGCTGACGCGCCCTG
ACGGGCTTGTCTGCTCCCGGCATCCGCTTACAGACAAGCTGTGACCGTCTCCGGGAGCTGCATGTGTCAG
AGGTTTTCACCGTCATCACCGAAACGCGCGAGGCAGCAGATCAATTCGCGCGCGAAGGCGAAGCGGCATG
CATAATGTGCCTGTCAAATGGACGAAGCAGGGATTCTGCAAACCCTATGCTACTCCGTCAAGCCGTCAAT
TGTCTGATTCGTTACCAATTATGACAACTTGACGGCTACATCATTCACTTTTTCTTCACAACCGGCACGG
AACTCGCTCGGGCTGGCCCCGGTGCATTTTTTAAATACCCGCGAGAAATAGAGTTGATCGTCAAAACCAA
CATTGCGACCGACGGTGGCGATAGGCATCCGGGTGGTGCTCAAAAGCAGCTTCGCCTGGCTGATACGTTG
GTCCTCGCGCCAGCTTAAGACGCTAATCCCTAACTGCTGGCGGAAAAGATGTGACAGACGCGACGGCGAC
AAGCAAACATGCTGTGCGACGCTGGCGATATCAAAATTGCTGTCTGCCAGGTGATCGCTGATGTACTGAC
AAGCCTCGCGTACCCGATTATCCATCGGTGGATGGAGCGACTCGTTAATCGCTTCCATGCGCCGCAGTAA
CAATTGCTCAAGCAGATTTATCGCCAGCAGCTCCGAATAGCGCCCTTCCCCTTGCCCGGCGTTAATGATT
TGCCCAAACAGGTCGCTGAAATGCGGCTGGTGCGCTTCATCCGGGCGAAAGAACCCCGTATTGGCAAATA
TTGACGGCCAGTTAAGCCATTCATGCCAGTAGGCGCGCGGACGAAAGTAAACCCACTGGTGATACCATTC
GCGAGCCTCCGGATGACGACCGTAGTGATGAATCTCTCCTGGCGGGAACAGCAAAATATCACCCGGTCGG
CAAACAAATTCTCGTCCCTGATTTTTCACCACCCCCTGACCGCGAATGGTGAGATTGAGAATATAACCTT
TCATTCCCAGCGGTCGGTCGATAAAAAAATCGAGATAACCGTTGGCCTCAATCGGCGTTAAACCCGCCAC
CAGATGGGCATTAAACGAGTATCCCGGCAGCAGGGGATCATTTTGCGCTTCAGCCATACTTTTCATACTC
CCGCCATTCAGAGAAGAAACCAATTGTCCATATTGCATCAGACATTGCCGTCACTGCGTCTTTTACTGGC
TCTTCTCGCTAACCAAACCGGTAACCCGGGACCAAGTTTACTCATATATACGGACAGCGGTGCGGACTGT
TGT
Features (pLannotate 1.2.2; 25 found; start..end, strand, type, name):
     36..79      +  CDS            lacI (fragment): lac repressor; lacI; The lac repressor binds to the lac operator to inhibit transcription in E. coli. This inhibition can be relieved by adding lactose or isopropyl-β-D-thiogalactopyranoside (IPTG).
    194..1111    +  CDS            tyrS: SYY_METJA - Experimental evidence at protein level: Swiss-Prot protein existence level 1. Catalyzes the attachment of tyrosine to tRNA(Tyr) in a two- step reaction: tyrosine is first activated by ATP to form Tyr-AMP and then transferred to the acceptor end of tRNA(Tyr). From Methanocaldococcus jannaschii (strain ATCC 43067 / DSM 2661 / JAL-1 / JCM 10045 / NBRC 100440) (Methanococcus jannaschii).
   1206..1223    +  CDS            capTEV™ (fragment): composite tag for in vivo biotinylation, TEV protease cleavage, and 6xHis tagging
   1330..1445    +  ncRNA          5S rRNA: Accession: RF00001 - 5S ribosomal RNA
   1449..1535    +  terminator     rrnB T1 terminator: Escherichia coli rrnB; transcription terminator T1 from the E. coli rrnB gene
   1544..1614    +  mobile_element IS1 (fragment): prokaryotic transposable element IS1
   1733..1788    -  rep_origin     RSF ori (fragment): Plasmids containing the RSF 1030 origin of replication can be propagated in E. coli cells that contain additional plasmids with compatible origins.
   1876..2421    -  rep_origin     p15A ori: Plasmids containing the medium-copy-number p15A origin of replication can be propagated in E. coli cells that contain a second plasmid with the ColE1 origin.
   2533..2551    +  promoter       tet promoter (fragment): E. coli promoter for tetracycline efflux protein gene
   2572..2663    +  promoter       AmpR promoter: bla
   2664..3455    +  CDS            SmR: aminoglycoside adenylyltransferase (Murphy, 1985); aadA; confers resistance to spectinomycin and streptomycin
   3568..4469    +  CDS            TcR (fragment): tetracycline efflux protein; tet; confers resistance to tetracycline
   4624..4721    +  CDS            TcR (fragment): tetracycline efflux protein; tet; confers resistance to tetracycline
   4721..4808    -  CDS            lacZα (fragment): LacZα fragment of β-galactosidase; lacZ fragment
   4816..4845    -  terminator     bacterial terminator (fragment): putative bacterial transcription terminator
   4854..4927    -  ncRNA          tRNA: Accession: RF00005 - tRNA
   5024..5067    -  CDS            lacI (fragment): lac repressor; lacI; The lac repressor binds to the lac operator to inhibit transcription in E. coli. This inhibition can be relieved by adding lactose or isopropyl-β-D-thiogalactopyranoside (IPTG).
   5127..5220    +  CDS            TcR (fragment): tetracycline efflux protein; tet; confers resistance to tetracycline
   5217..5274    -  CDS            TcR (fragment): tetracycline efflux protein; tet; confers resistance to tetracycline
   5261..5359    +  CDS            YPB2_ECOLX (fragment): Protein predicted: Swiss-Prot protein existence level 4. From Escherichia coli.
   5657..5686    -  CDS            CmR (fragment): chloramphenicol acetyltransferase confers resistance to chloramphenicol
   5687..5705    -  misc_feature   bom (fragment): basis of mobility region from pBR322
   5807..5847    -  CDS            rop (fragment): Rop protein, which maintains plasmids at low copy number; rop
   5969..6847    -  CDS            araC: L-arabinose regulatory protein; araC
   6874..6957    +  promoter       araBAD promoter (fragment): araBAD; promoter of the L-arabinose operon of E. coli; the araC regulatory gene is transcribed in the opposite direction (Guzman et al., 1995)
