[The description below was written by a language model from this plasmid's Addgene catalogue record and pLannotate feature annotations shown in this document.]
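Description:
pDule2-pCNF is a bacterial "machinery" plasmid for genetic code expansion in E. coli, built on the pDule2 backbone. It supplies an orthogonal aminoacyl-tRNA synthetase/tRNA pair so that a noncanonical amino acid can be inserted at an amber (TAG) stop codon placed in a gene of interest. The plasmid replicates from a p15A origin, which is compatible with ColE1-type expression vectors and so allows it to be co-maintained with a separate plasmid encoding the target protein. The catalogue lists it as low copy. Selection is by spectinomycin through an aadA (SmR) gene driven by the AmpR promoter. The catalogue gives a total size of about 6.3 kb, whereas both the depositor sequence and the repository's sequencing result are about 7.0 kb; these two sequence records carry the same set of annotated features.

The payload is a roughly 0.9 kb Methanocaldococcus jannaschii tyrosyl-tRNA synthetase variant carrying the substitutions Y32L, L65V, F108W, Q109M, D158G and I159P. It was evolved for para-cyanophenylalanine but is permissive, and it is also used to incorporate p-azidophenylalanine. The gene is untagged, was cloned between NcoI and KpnI sites, and is followed by an rrnB T1 terminator. According to the record it is expressed constitutively from the lpp promoter, although this promoter is not annotated in the feature tables. A single tRNA gene on the opposite strand, with an adjacent terminator, corresponds to the cognate amber suppressor tRNA. The tables also show an intact araC gene, a partial araBAD promoter, and fragments of the TcR, CmR, lacI, lacZα, rop and bom elements; these appear to be remnants of the backbone's construction, and the record assigns them no function. The associated work used such encoded residues as spectroscopic probes, specifically as FRET donors with tryptophan for studying protein folding.
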