Addgene plasmid #85495: pDule2-pCNF
Purpose: Machinery plasmid expressing permissive pCNF synthetase and cognate amber suppressing tRNA. Incorporates azidoPhenylalanine.
Depositing lab: Ryan Mehl. Depositing organization: Franklin and Marshall College. Publication: Probing protein folding using site-specifically encoded unnatural amino acids as FRET donors with tryptophan. Miyake-Stoner SJ, Miller AM, Hammill JT, Peeler JC, Hess KR, Mehl RA, Brewer SH. Biochemistry. 2009 Jun 30;48(25):5953-62. doi: 10.1021/bi900426d. PubMed 19492814.
Backbone
  Vector backbone: pDule2
  Backbone size w/o insert (bp): 5400
  Total vector size (bp): 6300
  Vector type: Bacterial Expression
Growth in bacteria
  Bacterial resistance: Spectinomycin, 50 μg/mL
  Growth temperature: 37°C
  Growth strain: DH5alpha
  Copy number: Low Copy
Gene/Insert
  Gene/Insert name: para-cyanophenylalanine Mj synthetase (alt names: pCNF; pCNPhe; p-azidoPhe synthetase)
  Species: Methanocaldococcus jannaschii
  Insert size (bp): 921
  Mutation: Y32L L65V F108W Q109M D158G I159P
  Promoter: lpp (constitutive)
  Tag / fusion protein: None
  Cloning method: Restriction Enzyme; 5′ cloning site NcoI (not destroyed); 3′ cloning site KpnI (not destroyed)
  Sequencing primers: 5′ CGTCACTGCGTCTTTTACTG
Terms and licenses: Academic/Nonprofit Terms; Industry Terms: Not Available to Industry
How to cite: pDule2-pCNF was a gift from Ryan Mehl (Addgene plasmid # 85495 ; http://n2t.net/addgene:85495 ; RRID:Addgene_85495)
